Addgene plasmid #139311: mCherry-FKBP-PI4KAC1001
Purpose: Recruitable PI4KA catalytic fragment
Depositing lab: Gerry Hammond. Depositing organization: University of Pittsburgh (University, School of Medicine, and Cancer Institute). Publication: Probing the subcellular distribution of phosphatidylinositol reveals a surprising lack at the plasma membrane. Zewe JP, Miller AM, Sangappa S, Wills RC, Goulden BD, Hammond GRV. J Cell Biol. 2020 Mar 2;219(3). pii: 133808. doi: 10.1083/jcb.201906127. PubMed 32211893.
Backbone
  Vector backbone: pmCherry-C1
  Vector type: Mammalian Expression
Growth in bacteria
  Bacterial resistance: Kanamycin, 50 μg/mL
  Growth temperature: 37°C
  Growth strain: DH5alpha
  Copy number: High Copy
Gene/Insert
  Gene/Insert name: mCherry: FKBP1A(3-108): GGSA]4GG:PI4KA(1102-2103)
  Species: H. sapiens (human)
  Mutation: G1986D
  Entrez Gene: PI4KA (a.k.a. GIDID2, PI4K-ALPHA, PIK4CA, PMGYCHA, SPG84, pi4K230)
  Cloning method: Gibson Cloning
Terms and licenses: Academic/Nonprofit Terms; Industry Terms: Not Available to Industry
Depositor comments: PI4KA insert contains a G1986D mutation. This is not known to affect plasmid function.
How to cite: mCherry-FKBP-PI4KAC1001 was a gift from Gerry Hammond (Addgene plasmid # 139311 ; http://n2t.net/addgene:139311 ; RRID:Addgene_139311)
