[The description below was written by a language model from this plasmid's Addgene catalogue record and pLannotate feature annotations shown in this document.]
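Description:
mCherry-FKBP-PI4KAC1001 is a mammalian expression plasmid of about 8.2 kb built on the pmCherry-C1 backbone. It encodes a fluorescent, chemically recruitable catalytic fragment of human phosphatidylinositol 4-kinase alpha (PI4KA). It replicates in E. coli at high copy from a ColE1/pUC-type origin and also carries an f1 phage origin. Selection relies on a single NeoR/KanR (Tn5 aminoglycoside phosphotransferase) gene placed behind tandem bacterial (bla) and SV40 early promoters and followed by an HSV TK polyadenylation signal. This gene gives kanamycin resistance in bacteria and can support G418 selection in mammalian cells. The short ble, large T antigen and bGH poly(A) fragments in the annotation appear to be backbone remnants rather than functional elements.

The payload is one open reading frame driven by the CMV immediate-early enhancer and promoter and terminated by the SV40 poly(A) signal. It reads mCherry at the N-terminus, then FKBP1A (FKBP12) residues 3–108, a flexible repeated GGSA-type linker, and PI4KA residues 1102–2103, the C-terminal region containing the kinase domain. The fusion was assembled by Gibson cloning. FKBP dimerises with an FRB domain in the presence of rapamycin, so co-expressing this protein with an FRB module anchored to a chosen membrane should allow acute recruitment of the kinase fragment to that site. There it phosphorylates phosphatidylinositol to PI4P, while mCherry reports the fusion's location. The FRB partner is not part of this plasmid. The associated study used such tools to probe the subcellular distribution of phosphatidylinositol. The PI4KA insert carries a G1986D substitution, which the depositor notes is not known to affect plasmid function.
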