Features (pLannotate 1.2.2; 18 found; start..end, strand, type, name):
     61..364     +  enhancer       CMV enhancer: human cytomegalovirus immediate early enhancer
    365..568     +  promoter       CMV promoter: human cytomegalovirus (CMV) immediate early promoter
    613..1320    +  CDS            mCherry: mCherry is a basic (constitutively fluorescent) red fluorescent protein published in 2004, derived from Discosoma sp.. It is reported to be a very rapidly-maturing monomer with low acid sensitivity.
   1321..1338    +  misc_feature   MCS (fragment): multiple cloning site
   1379..1701    +  CDS            FKBP (fragment): human FK506-binding protein FKBP12
   1765..1784    +  misc_feature   MCS (fragment): multiple cloning site
   1783..4788    +  CDS            PI4KA (fragment): PI4KA_HUMAN - Also known as PIK4, PIK4CA. Experimental evidence at protein level: Swiss-Prot protein existence level 1. Acts on phosphatidylinositol (PtdIns) in the first committed step in the production of the second messenger inositol-1,4,5,- trisphosphate. From Homo sapiens (Human).
   4791..4818    +  misc_feature   MCS (fragment): multiple cloning site
   4835..4919    +  CDS            large T antigen (fragment): large T antigen from SV40 (simian virus 40)
   4942..5063    +  polyA_signal   SV40 poly(A) signal: SV40 polyadenylation signal
   5097..5525    -  rep_origin     f1 ori (sequence partly withheld): f1 bacteriophage origin of replication; arrow indicates direction of (+) strand synthesis
   5552..5656    +  promoter       AmpR promoter: bla
   5658..6015    +  promoter       SV40 promoter: SV40 enhancer and early promoter
   6050..6844    +  CDS            NeoR/KanR: aminoglycoside phosphotransferase from Tn5; aph(3')-II (or nptII); confers resistance to neomycin, kanamycin, and G418 (Geneticin®)
   6865..7017    +  CDS            ble (fragment): BLE_KLEPN - Experimental evidence at protein level: Swiss-Prot protein existence level 1. Binding protein with a strong affinity to the bleomycin family of antibiotics. Binds to CL990; an antimitotic-antibiotic compound. From Klebsiella pneumoniae.
   7076..7123    +  polyA_signal   HSV TK poly(A) signal: herpes simplex virus thymidine kinase polyadenylation signal (Cole and Stacy, 1985)
   7214..7230    -  polyA_signal   bGH poly(A) signal (fragment): bovine growth hormone polyadenylation signal
   7452..8040    +  rep_origin     ori: high-copy-number ColE1/pMB1/pBR322/pUC origin of replication
>Addgene plasmid #139311 | mCherry-FKBP-PI4KAC1001 | addgene full sequence | sequence record 287394 | Addgene NGS Result
TAGTTATTAATAGTAATCAATTACGGGGTCATTAGTTCATAGCCCATATATGGAGTTCCGCGTTACATAA
CTTACGGTAAATGGCCCGCCTGGCTGACCGCCCAACGACCCCCGCCCATTGACGTCAATAATGACGTATG
TTCCCATAGTAACGCCAATAGGGACTTTCCATTGACGTCAATGGGTGGAGTATTTACGGTAAACTGCCCA
CTTGGCAGTACATCAAGTGTATCATATGCCAAGTACGCCCCCTATTGACGTCAATGACGGTAAATGGCCC
GCCTGGCATTATGCCCAGTACATGACCTTATGGGACTTTCCTACTTGGCAGTACATCTACGTATTAGTCA
TCGCTATTACCATGGTGATGCGGTTTTGGCAGTACATCAATGGGCGTGGATAGCGGTTTGACTCACGGGG
ATTTCCAAGTCTCCACCCCATTGACGTCAATGGGAGTTTGTTTTGGCACCAAAATCAACGGGACTTTCCA
AAATGTCGTAACAACTCCGCCCCATTGACGCAAATGGGCGGTAGGCGTGTACGGTGGGAGGTCTATATAA
GCAGAGCTGGTTTAGTGAACCGTCAGATCCGCTAGCGCTACCGGTCGCCACCATGGTGAGCAAGGGCGAG
GAGGATAACATGGCCATCATCAAGGAGTTCATGCGCTTCAAGGTGCACATGGAGGGCTCCGTGAACGGCC
ACGAGTTCGAGATCGAGGGCGAGGGCGAGGGCCGCCCCTACGAGGGCACCCAGACCGCCAAGCTGAAGGT
GACCAAGGGTGGCCCCCTGCCCTTCGCCTGGGACATCCTGTCCCCTCAGTTCATGTACGGCTCCAAGGCC
TACGTGAAGCACCCCGCCGACATCCCCGACTACTTGAAGCTGTCCTTCCCCGAGGGCTTCAAGTGGGAGC
GCGTGATGAACTTCGAGGACGGCGGCGTGGTGACCGTGACCCAGGACTCCTCCCTGCAGGACGGCGAGTT
CATCTACAAGGTGAAGCTGCGCGGCACCAACTTCCCCTCCGACGGCCCCGTAATGCAGAAGAAGACCATG
GGCTGGGAGGCCTCCTCCGAGCGGATGTACCCCGAGGACGGCGCCCTGAAGGGCGAGATCAAGCAGAGGC
TGAAGCTGAAGGACGGCGGCCACTACGACGCTGAGGTCAAGACCACCTACAAGGCCAAGAAGCCCGTGCA
GCTGCCCGGCGCCTACAACGTCAACATCAAGTTGGACATCACCTCCCACAACGAGGACTACACCATCGTG
GAACAGTACGAACGCGCCGAGGGCCGCCACTCCACCGGCGGCATGGACGAGCTGTACAAGTCCGGACTCA
GATCTCGAAGCGCGGCCGCGGGAGCAGGAGGAGCAGCTCGAGCGGCGCTGGGAGTGCAGGTGGAAACCAT
CTCCCCAGGAGACGGGCGCACCTTCCCCAAGCGCGGCCAGACCTGCGTGGTGCACTACACCGGGATGCTT
GAAGATGGAAAGAAATTTGATTCCTCCCGGGACAGAAACAAGCCCTTTAAGTTTATGCTAGGCAAGCAGG
AGGTGATCCGAGGCTGGGAAGAAGGGGTTGCCCAGATGAGTGTGGGTCAGAGAGCCAAACTGACTATATC
TCCAGATTATGCCTATGGTGCCACTGGGCACCCAGGCATCATCCCACCACATGCCACTCTCGTCTTCGAT
GTGGAGCTTCTAAAACTGGAAAGTGCTGGTGGTAGTGCTGGTGGTAGTGCTGGTGGTAGTGCTGGTGGTA
GTGCTGGTGGTCCGCGAGCTCAAGCTTCGAATTCCATGGCCACTGAGAGCATCCTTCACTTTGCTGGCTA
CAACAAGCAGAACACAACTCTTGGGGCAACTCAGCTGAGCGAGCGCCCGGCCTGTGTGAAGAAAGACTAC
TCCAACTTCATGGCATCCCTGAATCTGCGCAACCGCTACGCGGGCGAGGTGTATGGAATGATTCGGTTCT
CAGGCACCACAGGCCAGATGTCTGACCTGAACAAAATGATGGTCCAGGATCTACATTCAGCTTTAGACCG
CAGTCATCCTCAGCACTACACGCAGGCCATGTTCAAGCTGACCGCAATGCTCATTAGCAGTAAAGATTGT
GACCCGCAGCTCCTTCATCATCTGTGCTGGGGTCCCCTCCGGATGTTCAATGAGCATGGCATGGAGACGG
CCCTGGCCTGCTGGGAGTGGCTGCTGGCTGGCAAGGATGGAGTGGAAGTGCCGTTCATGCGGGAGATGGC
AGGGGCCTGGCACATGACGGTGGAGCAGAAATTTGGCCTGTTTTCTGCTGAGATAAAGGAAGCAGACCCC
CTGGCTGCCTCGGAAGCAAGTCAACCCAAACCCTGTCCCCCCGAAGTGACCCCCCACTACATCTGGATCG
ACTTCCTGGTGCAGCGGTTTGAGATCGCCAAGTACTGCAGCTCTGACCAAGTGGAGATCTTCTCCAGCCT
GCTGCAGCGCTCCATGTCCCTGAACATCGGCGGGGCCAAGGGGAGCATGAACCGGCACGTGGCGGCCATC
GGGCCCCGCTTCAAGCTGCTGACCCTGGGGCTGTCCCTCCTGCATGCCGATGTGGTTCCAAATGCAACCA
TCCGCAATGTGCTTCGCGAGAAGATCTACTCCACTGCCTTTGACTACTTCAGCTGTCCCCCAAAGTTCCC
TACTCAAGGAGAGAAGCGGCTGCGTGAAGACATAAGCATCATGATTAAATTTTGGACCGCCATGTTCTCA
GATAAGAAGTACCTGACCGCCAGCCAGCTTGTTCCCCCAGATAATCAGGACACCCGGAGCAACCTGGACA
TAACTGTCGGCTCTCGGCAACAAGCCACCCAAGGCTGGATCAACACATACCCCCTGTCCAGCGGCATGTC
CACCATCTCCAAGAAATCAGGCATGTCTAAGAAAACCAACCGGGGCTCCCAGCTGCACAAATACTACATG
AAGCGCAGGACGCTGCTGCTGTCCCTGCTGGCCACTGAGATCGAGCGTCTCATCACATGGTACAACCCGC
TGTCAGCCCCGGAACTGGAACTAGACCAGGCCGGAGAGAACAGCGTGGCCAACTGGAGATCTAAGTACAT
CAGCCTGAGTGAGAAGCAGTGGAAGGACAACGTGAACCTCGCCTGGAGCATCTCTCCCTACCTAGCCGTG
CAGCTGCCTGCCAGGTTTAAGAACACAGAAGCCATTGGGAACGAAGTGACCCGTCTCGTTCGGTTGGACC
CGGGAGCCGTTAGTGATGTGCCTGAAGCAATCAAGTTCCTGGTCACCTGGCACACCATCGACGCCGATGC
TCCAGAGCTCAGCCATGTGCTGTGCTGGGCGCCCACGGACCCACCCACAGGCCTCTCCTACTTCTCCAGC
ATGTACCCGCCGCACCCTCTCACAGCGCAGTACGGGGTGAAAGTCCTGCGGTCCTTCCCTCCGGACGCCA
TCCTCTTCTACATCCCCCAGATTGTGCAGGCCCTCAGGTACGACAAGATGGGCTATGTGCGGGAGTATAT
TCTGTGGGCAGCGTCTAAATCCCAGCTTCTGGCACACCAGTTCATCTGGAACATGAAGACTAACATTTAT
CTAGATGAAGAGGGCCACCAGAAAGACCCTGACATCGGCGACCTCCTGGATCAGTTGGTAGAGGAGATCA
CCGGCTCCTTGTCCGGCCCAGCGAAGGACTTTTACCAGCGGGAGTTTGATTTCTTTAACAAGATCACCAA
CGTGTCGGCTATCATCAAGCCCTACCCTAAAGGCGACGAGAGAAAGAAGGCTTGTCTGTCGGCCCTGTCT
GAAGTGAAGGTGCAGCCGGGCTGCTACCTGCCCAGCAACCCTGAGGCCATTGTGCTGGATATCGACTACA
AGTCTGGGACCCCGATGCAGAGTGCTGCAAAAGCCCCATATCTGGCCAAGTTCAAGGTGAAGCGATGTGG
TGTTAGTGAACTTGAAAAAGAAGGTCTGCGGTGCCGCTCAGACTCCGAGGATGAGTGCAGCACGCAGGAG
GCCGACGGCCAGAAGATCTCCTGGCAGGCAGCCATCTTCAAGGTGGGAGACGACTGCCGGCAGGACATGC
TGGCCCTGCAGATCATCGACCTCTTCAAGAACATCTTCCAGCTGGTCGGCCTGGACCTCTTTGTTTTTCC
CTACCGCGTGGTGGCCACTGCCCCTGGGTGCGGGGTGATCGAGTGCATCCCCGACTGCACCTCCCGGGAC
CAGCTGGGCCGCCAGACAGACTTCGGCATGTACGACTACTTCACACGCCAGTACGGGGATGAGTCCACTC
TGGCCTTCCAGCAGGCCCGCTACAACTTCATCCGAAGCATGGCCGCCTACAGCCTCCTGCTGTTCCTGCT
GCAGATCAAGGACAGACACAACGGCAACATTATGCTGGACAAGAAGGGTCATATCATCCACATCGACTTT
GGCTTCATGTTTGAAAGCTCGCCGGGCGACAATCTCGGCTGGGAACCCGACATCAAGCTGACGGATGAGA
TGGTGATGATCATGGGGGGCAAGATGGAGGCCACACCCTTCAAGTGGTTCATGGAGATGTGTGTCCGAGG
CTACCTGGCTGTGCGGCCCTACATGGACGCGGTCGTCTCCCTGGTCACTCTCATGTTGGACACGGGCCTG
CCCTGTTTTCGCGGCCAGACAATCAAGCTCTTGAAGCACAGGTTTAGCCCCAACATGACTGAGCGCGAGG
CTGCAAATTTCATCATGAAGGTCATCCAGAGCTGCTTCCTCAGCAACAGGAGCCGGACCTACGACATGAT
CCAGTACTATCAGAATGACATCCCCTACTGAGTCGACGGTACCGCGGGCCCGGGATCCACCGGATCTAGA
TAACTGATCATAATCAGCCATACCACATTTGTAGAGGTTTTACTTGCTTTAAAAAACCTCCCACACCTCC
CCCTGAACCTGAAACATAAAATGAATGCAATTGTTGTTGTTAACTTGTTTATTGCAGCTTATAATGGTTA
CAAATAAAGCAATAGCATCACAAATTTCACAAATAAAGCATTTTTTTCACTGCATTCTAGTTGTGGTTTG
TCCAAACTCATCAATGTATCTTAACGCGTAAATTGTAAGCGTTAATATTTTGTTAAAATTCGCGTTAAAT
TTTTGTTAAATCAGCTCATTTTTTAACCAATAGGCCGAAATCGGCAAAATCCCTTATAAATCAAAAGAAT
AGACCGAGATAGGGT
[37 nt withheld, positions 5196-5232]
AAAGAACGTGGACTCCAACGTCAAAGG
[49 nt withheld, positions 5260-5308]
T
[91 nt withheld, positions 5310-5400]
G
[124 nt withheld, positions 5402-5525]
CAGGTGGCACTTTTCGGGGAAATGTGCGCGGAACCCCTATTTGTTTATTTTTCTAAATACATTCAAATAT
GTATCCGCTCATGAGACAATAACCCTGATAAATGCTTCAATAATATTGAAAAAGGAAGAGTCCTGAGGCG
GAAAGAACCAGCTGTGGAATGTGTGTCAGTTAGGGTGTGGAAAGTCCCCAGGCTCCCCAGCAGGCAGAAG
TATGCAAAGCATGCATCTCAATTAGTCAGCAACCAGGTGTGGAAAGTCCCCAGGCTCCCCAGCAGGCAGA
AGTATGCAAAGCATGCATCTCAATTAGTCAGCAACCATAGTCCCGCCCCTAACTCCGCCCATCCCGCCCC
TAACTCCGCCCAGTTCCGCCCATTCTCCGCCCCATGGCTGACTAATTTTTTTTATTTATGCAGAGGCCGA
GGCCGCCTCGGCCTCTGAGCTATTCCAGAAGTAGTGAGGAGGCTTTTTTGGAGGCCTAGGCTTTTGCAAA
GATCGATCAAGAGACAGGATGAGGATCGTTTCGCATGATTGAACAAGATGGATTGCACGCAGGTTCTCCG
GCCGCTTGGGTGGAGAGGCTATTCGGCTATGACTGGGCACAACAGACAATCGGCTGCTCTGATGCCGCCG
TGTTCCGGCTGTCAGCGCAGGGGCGCCCGGTTCTTTTTGTCAAGACCGACCTGTCCGGTGCCCTGAATGA
ACTGCAAGACGAGGCAGCGCGGCTATCGTGGCTGGCCACGACGGGCGTTCCTTGCGCAGCTGTGCTCGAC
GTTGTCACTGAAGCGGGAAGGGACTGGCTGCTATTGGGCGAAGTGCCGGGGCAGGATCTCCTGTCATCTC
ACCTTGCTCCTGCCGAGAAAGTATCCATCATGGCTGATGCAATGCGGCGGCTGCATACGCTTGATCCGGC
TACCTGCCCATTCGACCACCAAGCGAAACATCGCATCGAGCGAGCACGTACTCGGATGGAAGCCGGTCTT
GTCGATCAGGATGATCTGGACGAAGAGCATCAGGGGCTCGCGCCAGCCGAACTGTTCGCCAGGCTCAAGG
CGAGCATGCCCGACGGCGAGGATCTCGTCGTGACCCATGGCGATGCCTGCTTGCCGAATATCATGGTGGA
AAATGGCCGCTTTTCTGGATTCATCGACTGTGGCCGGCTGGGTGTGGCGGACCGCTATCAGGACATAGCG
TTGGCTACCCGTGATATTGCTGAAGAGCTTGGCGGCGAATGGGCTGACCGCTTCCTCGTGCTTTACGGTA
TCGCCGCTCCCGATTCGCAGCGCATCGCCTTCTATCGCCTTCTTGACGAGTTCTTCTGAGCGGGACTCTG
GGGTTCGAAATGACCGACCAAGCGACGCCCAACCTGCCATCACGAGATTTCGATTCCACCGCCGCCTTCT
ATGAAAGGTTGGGCTTCGGAATCGTTTTCCGGGACGCCGGCTGGATGATCCTCCAGCGCGGGGATCTCAT
GCTGGAGTTCTTCGCCCACCCTAGGGGGAGGCTAACTGAAACACGGAAGGAGACAATACCGGAAGGAACC
CGCGCTATGACGGCAATAAAAAGACAGAATAAAACGCACGGTGTTGGGTCGTTTGTTCATAAACGCGGGG
TTCGGTCCCAGGGCTGGCACTCTGTCGATACCCCACCGAGACCCCATTGGGGCCAATACGCCCGCGTTTC
TTCCTTTTCCCCACCCCACCCCCCAAGTTCGGGTGAAGGCCCAGGGCTCGCAGCCAACGTCGGGGCGGCA
GGCCCTGCCATAGCCTCAGGTTACTCATATATACTTTAGATTGATTTAAAACTTCATTTTTAATTTAAAA
GGATCTAGGTGAAGATCCTTTTTGATAATCTCATGACCAAAATCCCTTAACGTGAGTTTTCGTTCCACTG
AGCGTCAGACCCCGTAGAAAAGATCAAAGGATCTTCTTGAGATCCTTTTTTTCTGCGCGTAATCTGCTGC
TTGCAAACAAAAAAACCACCGCTACCAGCGGTGGTTTGTTTGCCGGATCAAGAGCTACCAACTCTTTTTC
CGAAGGTAACTGGCTTCAGCAGAGCGCAGATACCAAATACTGTTCTTCTAGTGTAGCCGTAGTTAGGCCA
CCACTTCAAGAACTCTGTAGCACCGCCTACATACCTCGCTCTGCTAATCCTGTTACCAGTGGCTGCTGCC
AGTGGCGATAAGTCGTGTCTTACCGGGTTGGACTCAAGACGATAGTTACCGGATAAGGCGCAGCGGTCGG
GCTGAACGGGGGGTTCGTGCACACAGCCCAGCTTGGAGCGAACGACCTACACCGAACTGAGATACCTACA
GCGTGAGCTATGAGAAAGCGCCACGCTTCCCGAAGGGAGAAAGGCGGACAGGTATCCGGTAAGCGGCAGG
GTCGGAACAGGAGAGCGCACGAGGGAGCTTCCAGGGGGAAACGCCTGGTATCTTTATAGTCCTGTCGGGT
TTCGCCACCTCTGACTTGAGCGTCGATTTTTGTGATGCTCGTCAGGGGGGCGGAGCCTATGGAAAAACGC
CAGCAACGCGGCCTTTTTACGGTTCCTGGCCTTTTGCTGGCCTTTTGCTCACATGTTCTTTCCTGCGTTA
TCCCCTGATTCTGTGGATAACCGTATTACCGCCATGCAT
